>Addgene plasmid #193241 | Lenti-sgSphkap#2/Cre | addgene full sequence | sequence record 379575 | Addgene NGS Result
GACATTGATTATTGACTAGTTATTAATAGTAATCAATTACGGGGTCATTAGTTCATAGCCCATATATGGA
GTTCCGCGTTACATAACTTACGGTAAATGGCCCGCCTGGCTGACCGCCCAACGACCCCCGCCCATTGACG
TCAATAATGACGTATGTTCCCATAGTAACGCCAATAGGGACTTTCCATTGACGTCAATGGGTGGAGTATT
TACGGTAAACTGCCCACTTGGCAGTACATCAAGTGTATCATATGCCAAGTACGCCCCCTATTGACGTCAA
TGACGGTAAATGGCCCGCCTGGCATTATGCCCAGTACATGACCTTATGGGACTTTCCTACTTGGCAGTAC
ATCTACGTATTAGTCATCGCTATTACCATGGTGATGCGGTTTTGGCAGTACATCAATGGGCGTGGATAGC
GGTTTGACTCACGGGGATTTCCAAGTCTCCACCCCATTGACGTCAATGGGAGTTTGTTTTGGCACCAAAA
TCAACGGGACTTTCCAAAATGTCGTAACAACTCCGCCCCATTGACGCAAATGGGCGGTAGGCGTGTACGG
TGGGAGGTCTATATAAGCAGCGCGTTTTGCCTGTACTGGGTCTCTCTGGTTAGACCAGATCTGAGCCTGG
GAGCTCTCTGGCTAACTAGGGAACCCACTGCTTAAGCCTCAATAAAGCTTGCCTTGAGTGCTTCAAGTAG
TGTGTGCCCGTCTGTTGTGTGACTCTGGTAACTAGAGATCCCTCAGACCCTTTTAGTCAGTGTGGAAAAT
CTCTAGCAGTGGCGCCCGAACAGGGACTTGAAAGCGAAAGGGAAACCAGAGGAGCTCTCTCGACGCAGGA
CTCGGCTTGCTGAAGCGCGCACGGCAAGAGGCGAGGGGCGGCGACTGGTGAGTACGCCAAAAATTTTGAC
TAGCGGAGGCTAGAAGGAGAGAGATGGGTGCGAGAGCGTCAGTATTAAGCGGGGGAGAATTAGATCGCGA
TGGGAAAAAATTCGGTTAAGGCCAGGGGGAAAGAAAAAATATAAATTAAAACATATAGTATGGGCAAGCA
GGGAGCTAGAACGATTCGCAGTTAATCCTGGCCTGTTAGAAACATCAGAAGGCTGTAGACAAATACTGGG
ACAGCTACAACCATCCCTTCAGACAGGATCAGAAGAACTTAGATCATTATATAATACAGTAGCAACCCTC
TATTGTGTGCATCAAAGGATAGAGATAAAAGACACCAAGGAAGCTTTAGACAAGATAGAGGAAGAGCAAA
ACAAAAGTAAGACCACCGCACAGCAAGCGGCCGGCCGCTGATCTTCAGACCTGGAGGAGGAGATATGAGG
GACAATTGGAGAAGTGAATTATATAAATATAAAGTAGTAAAAATTGAACCATTAGGAGTAGCACCCACCA
AGGCAAAGAGAAGAGTGGTGCAGAGAGAAAAAAGAGCAGTGGGAATAGGAGCTTTGTTCCTTGGGTTCTT
GGGAGCAGCAGGAAGCACTATGGGCGCAGCGTCAATGACGCTGACGGTACAGGCCAGACAATTATTGTCT
GGTATAGTGCAGCAGCAGAACAATTTGCTGAGGGCTATTGAGGCGCAACAGCATCTGTTGCAACTCACAG
TCTGGGGCATCAAGCAGCTCCAGGCAAGAATCCTGGCTGTGGAAAGATACCTAAAGGATCAACAGCTCCT
GGGGATTTGGGGTTGCTCTGGAAAACTCATTTGCACCACTGCTGTGCCTTGGAATGCTAGTTGGAGTAAT
AAATCTCTGGAACAGATTTGGAATCACACGACCTGGATGGAGTGGGACAGAGAAATTAACAATTACACAA
GCTTAATACACTCCTTAATTGAAGAATCGCAAAACCAGCAAGAAAAGAATGAACAAGAATTATTGGAATT
AGATAAATGGGCAAGTTTGTGGAATTGGTTTAACATAACAAATTGGCTGTGGTATATAAAATTATTCATA
ATGATAGTAGGAGGCTTGGTAGGTTTAAGAATAGTTTTTGCTGTACTTTCTATAGTGAATAGAGTTAGGC
AGGGATATTCACCATTATCGTTTCAGACCCACCTCCCAACCCCGAGGGGACCCGACAGGCCCGAAGGAAT
AGAAGAAGAAGGTGGAGAGAGAGACAGAGACAGATCCATTCGATTAGTGAACGGATCGGCACTGCGTGCG
CCAATTCTGCAGACAAATGGCAGTATTCATCCACAATTTTAAAAGAAAAGGGGGGATTGGGGGGTACAGT
GCAGGGGAAAGAATAGTAGACATAATAGCAACAGACATACAAACTAAAGAATTACAAAAACAAATTACAA
AAATTCAAAATTTTCGGGTTTATTACAGGGACAGCAGAGATCCAGTTTGGTTAGTACCGGGCCCGCTCTA
GCCCTGCAGGAACTGTTTAAACTGTGAGGGCCTATTTCCCATGATTCCTTCATATTTGCATATACGATAC
AAGGCTGTTAGAGAGATAATTGGAATTAATTTGACTGTAAACACAAAGATATTAGTACAAAATACGTGAC
GTAGAAAGTAATAATTTCTTGGGTAGTTTGCAGTTTTAAAATTATGTTTTAAAATGGACTATCATATGCT
TACCGTAACTTGAAAGTATTTCGATTTCTTGGCTTTATATATCTTGTGGAAAGGACCAAACACCGTTGCT
GCTGGATTACTACGCGTTTAAGAGCTATGCTGGAAACAGCATAGCAAGTTTAAATAAGGCTAGTCCGTTA
TCAACTTGAAAAAGTGGCACCGAGTCGGTGCTTTTTTGTTTGGCGCGCCTATGGCTTAATTAACATGGCG
GCCGCATTCTACCGGGTAGGGGAGGCGCTTTTCCCAAGGCAGTCTGGAGCATGCGCTTTAGCAGCCCCGC
TGGGCACTTGGCGCTACACAAGTGGCCTCTGGCCTCGCACACATTCCACATCCACCGGTAGGCGCCAACC
GGCTCCGTTCTTTGGTGGCCCCTTCGCGCCACCTTCTACTCCTCCCCTAGTCAGGAAGTTCCCCCCCGCC
CCGCAGCTCGCGTCGTGCAGGACGTGACAAATGGAAGTAGCACGTCTCACTAGTCTCGTGCAGATGGACA
GCACCGCTGAGCAATGGAAGCGGGTAGGCCTTTGGGGCAGCGGCCAATAGCAGCTTTGCTCCTTCGCTTT
CTGGGCTCAGAGGCTGGGAAGGGGTGGGTCCGGGGGCGGGCTCAGGGGCGGGCTCAGGGGCGGGGCGGGC
GCCCGAAGGTCCTCCGGAGGCCCGGCATTCTGCACGCTTCAAAAGCGCACGTCTGCCGCGCTGTTCTCCT
CTTCCTCATCTCCGGGACCCGGGATGCCCAAGAAGAAGAGGAAGGTGTCCAATTTACTGACCGTACACCA
AAATTTGCCTGCATTACCGGTCGATGCAACGAGTGATGAGGTTCGCAAGAACCTGATGGACATGTTCAGG
GATCGCCAGGCGTTTTCTGAGCATACCTGGAAAATGCTTCTGTCCGTTTGCCGGTCGTGGGCGGCATGGT
GCAAGTTGAATAACCGGAAATGGTTTCCCGCAGAACCTGAAGATGTTCGCGATTATCTTCTATATCTTCA
GGCGCGCGGTCTGGCAGTAAAAACTATCCAGCAACATTTGGGCCAGCTAAACATGCTTCATCGTCGGTCC
GGGCTGCCACGACCAAGTGACAGCAATGCTGTTTCACTGGTTATGCGGCGGATCCGAAAAGAAAACGTTG
ATGCCGGTGAACGTGCAAAACAGGCTCTAGCGTTCGAACGCACTGATTTCGACCAGGTTCGTTCACTCAT
GGAAAATAGCGATCGCTGCCAGGATATACGTAATCTGGCATTTCTGGGGATTGCTTATAACACCCTGTTA
CGTATAGCCGAAATTGCCAGGATCAGGGTTAAAGATATCTCACGTACTGACGGTGGGAGAATGTTAATCC
ATATTGGCAGAACGAAAACGCTGGTTAGCACCGCAGGTGTAGAGAAGGCACTTAGCCTGGGGGTAACTAA
ACTGGTCGAGCGATGGATTTCCGTCTCTGGTGTAGCTGATGATCCGAATAACTACCTGTTTTGCCGGGTC
AGAAAAAATGGTGTTGCCGCGCCATCTGCCACCAGCCAGCTATCAACTCGCGCCCTGGAAGGGATTTTTG
AAGCAACTCATCGATTGATTTACGGCGCTAAGGATGACTCTGGTCAGAGATACCTGGCCTGGTCTGGACA
CAGTGCCCGTGTCGGAGCCGCGCGAGATATGGCCCGCGCTGGAGTTTCAATACCGGAGATCATGCAAGCT
GGTGGCTGGACCAATGTAAATATTGTCATGAACTATATCCGTAACCTGGATAGTGAAACAGGGGCAATGG
TGCGCCTGCTGGAAGATGGCGATTAGCCATGTTTAAGGGTTCCGGTTCCACTAGGTACAATTCGATATCA
AGCTTATCGATAATCAACCTCTGGATTACAAAATTTGTGAAAGATTGACTGGTATTCTTAACTATGTTGC
TCCTTTTACGCTATGTGGATACGCTGCTTTAATGCCTTTGTATCATGCTATTGCTTCCCGTATGGCTTTC
ATTTTCTCCTCCTTGTATAAATCCTGGTTGCTGTCTCTTTATGAGGAGTTGTGGCCCGTTGTCAGGCAAC
GTGGCGTGGTGTGCACTGTGTTTGCTGACGCAACCCCCACTGGTTGGGGCATTGCCACCACCTGTCAGCT
CCTTTCCGGGACTTTCGCTTTCCCCCTCCCTATTGCCACGGCGGAACTCATCGCCGCCTGCCTTGCCCGC
TGCTGGACAGGGGCTCGGCTGTTGGGCACTGACAATTCCGTGGTGTTGTCGGGGAAATCATCGTCCTTTC
CTTGGCTGCTCGCCTGTGTTGCCACCTGGATTCTGCGCGGGACGTCCTTCTGCTACGTCCCTTCGGCCCT
CAATCCAGCGGACCTTCCTTCCCGCGGCCTGCTGCCGGCTCTGCGGCCTCTTCCGCGTCTTCGCCTTCGC
CCTCAGACGAGTCGGATCTCCCTTTGGGCCGCCTCCCCGCATCGATACCGTCGACCTCGATCGAGACCTA
GAAAAACATGGAGCAATCACAAGTAGCAATACAGCAGCTACCAATGCTGATTGTGCCTGGCTAGAAGCAC
AAGAGGAGGAGGAGGTGGGTTTTCCAGTCACACCTCAGGTACCTTTAAGACCAATGACTTACAAGGCAGC
TGTAGATCTTAGCCACTTTTTAAAAGAAAAGGGGGGACTGGAAGGGCTAATTCACTCCCAACGAAGACAA
GATATCCTTGATCTGTGGATCTACCACACACAAGGCTACTTCCCTGATTGGCAGAACTACACACCAGGGC
CAGGGATCAGATATCCACTGACCTTTGGATGGTGCTACAAGCTAGTACCAGTTGAGCAAGAGAAGGTAGA
AGAAGCCAATGAAGGAGAGAACACCCGCTTGTTACACCCTGTGAGCCTGCATGGGATGGATGACCCGGAG
AGAGAAGTATTAGAGTGGAGGTTTGACAGCCGCCTAGCATTTCATCACATGGCCCGAGAGCTGCATCCGG
ACTGTACTGGGTCTCTCTGGTTAGACCAGATCTGAGCCTGGGAGCTCTCTGGCTAACTAGGGAACCCACT
GCTTAAGCCTCAATAAAGCTTGCCTTGAGTGCTTCAAGTAGTGTGTGCCCGTCTGTTGTGTGACTCTGGT
AACTAGAGATCCCTCAGACCCTTTTAGTCAGTGTGGAAAATCTCTAGCAGCATGTGAGCAAAAGGCCAGC
AAAAGGCCAGGAACCGTAAAAAGGCCGCGTTGCTGGCGTTTTTCCATAGGCTCCGCCCCCCTGACGAGCA
TCACAAAAATCGACGCTCAAGTCAGAGGTGGCGAAACCCGACAGGACTATAAAGATACCAGGCGTTTCCC
CCTGGAAGCTCCCTCGTGCGCTCTCCTGTTCCGACCCTGCCGCTTACCGGATACCTGTCCGCCTTTCTCC
CTTCGGGAAGCGTGGCGCTTTCTCATAGCTCACGCTGTAGGTATCTCAGTTCGGTGTAGGTCGTTCGCTC
CAAGCTGGGCTGTGTGCACGAACCCCCCGTTCAGCCCGACCGCTGCGCCTTATCCGGTAACTATCGTCTT
GAGTCCAACCCGGTAAGACACGACTTATCGCCACTGGCAGCAGCCACTGGTAACAGGATTAGCAGAGCGA
GGTATGTAGGCGGTGCTACAGAGTTCTTGAAGTGGTGGCCTAACTACGGCTACACTAGAAGAACAGTATT
TGGTATCTGCGCTCTGCTGAAGCCAGTTACCTTCGGAAAAAGAGTTGGTAGCTCTTGATCCGGCAAACAA
ACCACCGCTGGTAGCGGTGGTTTTTTTGTTTGCAAGCAGCAGATTACGCGCAGAAAAAAAGGATCTCAAG
AAGATCCTTTGATCTTTTCTACGGGGTCTGACGCTCAGTGGAACGAAAACTCACGTTAAGGGATTTTGGT
CATGAGATTATCAAAAAGGATCTTCACCTAGATCCTTTTAAATTAAAAATGAAGTTTTAAATCAATCTAA
AGTATATATGAGTAAACTTGGTCTGACAGTTACCAATGCTTAATCAGTGAGGCACCTATCTCAGCGATCT
GTCTATTTCGTTCATCCATAGTTGCCTGACTCCCCGTCGTGTAGATAACTACGATACGGGAGGGCTTACC
ATCTGGCCCCAGTGCTGCAATGATACCGCGAGACCCACGCTCACCGGCTCCAGATTTATCAGCAATAAAC
CAGCCAGCCGGAAGGGCCGAGCGCAGAAGTGGTCCTGCAACTTTATCCGCCTCCATCCAGTCTATTAATT
GTTGCCGGGAAGCTAGAGTAAGTAGTTCGCCAGTTAATAGTTTGCGCAACGTTGTTGCCATTGCTACAGG
CATCGTGGTGTCACGCTCGTCGTTTGGTATGGCTTCATTCAGCTCCGGTTCCCAACGATCAAGGCGAGTT
ACATGATCCCCCATGTTGTGCAAAAAAGCGGTTAGCTCCTTCGGTCCTCCGATCGTTGTCAGAAGTAAGT
TGGCCGCAGTGTTATCACTCATGGTTATGGCAGCACTGCATAATTCTCTTACTGTCATGCCATCCGTAAG
ATGCTTTTCTGTGACTGGTGAGTACTCAACCAAGTCATTCTGAGAATAGTGTATGCGGCGACCGAGTTGC
TCTTGCCCGGCGTCAATACGGGATAATACCGCGCCACATAGCAGAACTTTAAAAGTGCTCATCATTGGAA
AACGTTCTTCGGGGCGAAAACTCTCAAGGATCTTACCGCTGTTGAGATCCAGTTCGATGTAACCCACTCG
TGCACCCAACTGATCTTCAGCATCTTTTACTTTCACCAGCGTTTCTGGGTGAGCAAAAACAGGAAGGCAA
AATGCCGCAAAAAAGGGAATAAGGGCGACACGGAAATGTTGAATACTCATACTCTTCCTTTTTCAATATT
ATTGAAGCATTTATCAGGGTTATTGTCTCATGAGCGGATACATATTTGAATGTATTTAGAAAAATAAACA
AATAGGGGTTCCGCGCACATTTCCCCGAAAAGTGCCACCTGACGTCGACGGATCGGGAGATCTCCCGATC
CCCTATGGTGCACTCTCAGTACAATCTGCTCTGATGCCGCATAGTTAAGCCAGTATCTGCTCCCTGCTTG
TGTGTTGGAGGTCGCTGAGTAGTGCGCGAGCAAAATTTAAGCTACAACAAGGCAAGGCTTGACCGACAAT
TGCATGAAGAATCTGCTTAGGGTTAGGCGTTTTGCGCTGCTTCGCGATGTACGGGCCAGATATACGCGTT
Features (pLannotate 1.2.2; 21 found; start..end, strand, type, name):
      1..380     +  enhancer       CMV enhancer: human cytomegalovirus immediate early enhancer
    381..580     +  promoter       CMV promoter: human cytomegalovirus (CMV) immediate early promoter
    598..778     +  LTR            5' LTR (truncated): truncated 5' long terminal repeat (LTR) from HIV-1
    825..950     +  misc_feature   HIV-1 Ψ: packaging signal of human immunodeficiency virus type 1
    934..1272    +  CDS            HIV-1 gag (fragment): gag protein from human immunodeficiency virus 1; gag
   1447..1680    +  misc_feature   RRE: The Rev response element (RRE) of HIV-1 allows for Rev-dependent mRNA export from the nucleus to the cytoplasm.
   2057..2157    +  CDS            Rev (fragment): human immunodeficiency virus 1 (HIV-1) Rev protein; rev; enhances nuclear export of unspliced and incompletely spliced viral mRNAs
   2207..2324    +  misc_feature   cPPT/CTS: central polypurine tract and central termination sequence of HIV-1
   2406..2646    +  promoter       U6 promoter: RNA polymerase III promoter for human U6 snRNA
   2694..2761    +  misc_RNA       tracrRNA (fragment): trans-activating CRISPR RNA for the Streptococcus pyogenes CRISPR/Cas9 system
   2814..3306    +  promoter       PGK promoter: mouse phosphoglycerate kinase 1 promoter
   3336..4366    +  CDS            Cre (fragment): site-specific recombinase Cre is a site-specific recombinase from bacteriophage P1. Recombination occurs at loxP sequences.
   4399..4422    +  misc_feature   MCS (fragment): pBluescript multiple cloning site
   4422..5010    +  misc_feature   WPRE: woodchuck hepatitis virus posttranscriptional regulatory element
   5011..5030    +  misc_feature   MCS (fragment): pBluescript multiple cloning site
   5032..5532    +  CDS            nef (fragment): NEF_HV1LA - Experimental evidence at protein level: Swiss-Prot protein existence level 1. Extracellular Nef protein targets CD4(+) T-lymphocytes for apoptosis by interacting with CXCR4 surface receptors. From Human immunodeficiency virus type 1 group M subtype B (isolate Lai) (HIV-1).
   5539..5719    +  LTR            5' LTR (truncated): truncated 5' long terminal repeat (LTR) from HIV-1
   5781..6369    -  rep_origin     ori: high-copy-number ColE1/pMB1/pBR322/pUC origin of replication
   6540..7400    -  CDS            AmpR: β-lactamase; bla; confers resistance to ampicillin, carbenicillin, and related antibiotics
   7401..7505    -  promoter       AmpR promoter: bla
   7564..7616    -  misc_feature   bom (fragment): basis of mobility region from pBR322
