[The description below was written by a language model from this plasmid's Addgene catalogue record and pLannotate feature annotations shown in this document.]
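Description:
Lenti-sgSphkap#2/Cre is an HIV-1-based lentiviral transfer plasmid built on the pLL3.3 backbone that delivers two things at once: a CRISPR guide RNA against the mouse Sphkap gene and Cre recombinase. In bacteria it is maintained through a high-copy ColE1/pUC-type origin and selected with ampicillin via the β-lactamase gene. The sequenced plasmid is about 7.8 kb.

The viral genome is transcribed from a CMV enhancer/promoter fused to a truncated 5' LTR. This chimeric arrangement generally makes genomic RNA production independent of Tat. It is followed by the Ψ packaging signal with a gag fragment, the Rev response element for nuclear export of the unspliced RNA, and the cPPT/CTS that aids nuclear import in transduced cells. Downstream, a human U6 RNA polymerase III promoter drives the 20-nt Sphkap spacer joined to the S. pyogenes Cas9 guide scaffold (annotated as a tracrRNA fragment). A separate mouse PGK promoter drives the Cre coding sequence, and a WPRE enhances transcript expression. The genome ends with a nef fragment and a second truncated LTR. The table labels this as a 5' LTR, but its position corresponds to the 3' LTR.

The plasmid encodes no Cas9, so editing depends on Cas9 supplied by the target cells or animal. The associated work describes a multiplexed in vivo approach to identifying driver genes in small cell lung cancer. This fits a design in which Cre recombines loxP-flanked alleles in infected cells while the guide disrupts Sphkap in those same cells, although the record does not specify the mouse alleles used. The "#2" in the name suggests it is one of several guides against this gene.
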