Addgene plasmid #193241: Lenti-sgSphkap#2/Cre
Purpose: Lentiviral vector expressing Cre recombinase (driven by mPGK promoter) and an sgRNA against the mouse Sphkap gene
Depositing lab: Julien Sage. Depositing organization: Stanford University. Publication: A multiplexed in vivo approach to identify driver genes in small cell lung cancer. Lee MC, Cai H, Murray CW, Li C, Shue YT, Andrejka L, He AL, Holzem AME, Drainas AP, Ko JH, Coles GL, Kong C, Zhu S, Zhu C, Wang J, van de Rijn M, Petrov DA, Winslow MM, Sage J. Cell Rep. 2023 Jan 13;42(1):111990. doi: 10.1016/j.celrep.2023.111990. PubMed 36640300.
Backbone
  Vector backbone: pLL3.3
  Vector type: Mammalian Expression, Lentiviral, CRISPR
Growth in bacteria
  Bacterial resistance: Ampicillin, 100 μg/mL
  Growth temperature: 37°C
  Growth strain: NEB Stable
  Copy number: High Copy
Gene/Insert
  Gene/Insert name: sgSphkap#2
  gRNA/shRNA sequence: TTGCTGCTGGATTACTACGC
  Species: M. musculus (mouse)
  Insert size (bp): 20
  Entrez Gene: Sphkap (a.k.a. AI852220, mKIAA1678, 4930544G21Rik, A930009L15Rik)
  Promoter: U6
  Cloning method: Restriction Enzyme; 5′ cloning site Unknown (unknown if destroyed); 3′ cloning site Unknown (unknown if destroyed)
Terms and licenses: Academic/Nonprofit Terms; Industry Terms: Not Available to Industry
Depositor comments: Please visit https://www.biorxiv.org/content/10.1101/2022.03.28.485708v1 for bioRxiv preprint.
How to cite: Lenti-sgSphkap#2/Cre was a gift from Julien Sage (Addgene plasmid # 193241 ; http://n2t.net/addgene:193241 ; RRID:Addgene_193241)
